>Addgene plasmid #11028 | p026 pCS2-EnR | depositor full sequence | sequence record 6858 | Author sequence
AATTCAGATCTCTCGAGGCCCTGGAGGATCGCTGCAGCCCACAGTCAGCGCCCAGCCCCATTACCCTACA
AATGCAGCATCTTCACCACCAGCAACAGCAGCAGCAGCAACAGCAGCAGCAAATGCAGCACCTCCACCAG
CTGCAGCAACTGCAGCAGTTGCACCAACAGCAACTGGCCGCCGGTGTCTTCCACCATCCGGCAATGGCCT
TCGATGCCGCTGCAGCCGCCGCTGCTGCAGCTGCTGCTGCGGCCGCCCACGCTCATGCTGCTGCACTGCA
GCAGCGCCTCAGTGGCAGTGGATCGCCCGCATCCTGCTCCACGCCCGCCTCGTCCACGCCGCTGACCATC
AAGGAGGAGGAAAGCGACTCCGTGATCGGTGACATGAGTTTCCACAATCAGACGCACACCACCAACGAGG
AGGAGGAGGCGGAGGAGGATGACGACATTGATGTGGATGTGGATGATACGTCGGCGGGCGGACGCCTGCC
ACCACCCGCCCACCAGCAGCAGTCGACGGCCAAGCCCTCGCTGGCCTTTTCCATCTCCAACATCCTGAGC
GATCGTTTCGGAGATGTCCAGAAGCCTGGCAAGTCGATTGAGAACCAGGCCAGCATATTCCGCCCCTTCG
AGGCGAATCGCTCCCAGACTGCCACGCCCTCCGCCTTTACAAGAGTGGATCTGCTGGAGTTTAGCCGGCA
ACAGCAAGCTGCCGCCGCAGCCGCTACTGCGGCCATGATGCTGGAACGGGCCAACTTCCTTAACTGCTTC
AATCCGGCTGCCTATCCCAGGATACACGAGGAAATCGTGCAGAGTCGCCTGCGCAGGAGTGCAGCCAATG
CCGTCATCCCGCCGCCCATGAGCTCCAAGATGAGCGATGCCAATCCAGAGAAATCTGCTCTGGGATCTTA
ATCTAGAACTATAGTGAGTCGTATTACGTAGATCCAGACATGATAAGATACATTGATGAGTTTGGACAAA
CCACAACTAGAATGCAGTGAAAAAAATGCTTTATTTGTGAAATTTGTGATGCTATTGCTTTATTTGTAAC
CATTATAAGCTGCAATAAACAAGTTAACAACAACAATTGCATTCATTTTATGTTTCAGGTTCAGGGGGAG
GTGTGGGAGGTTTTTTAATTCGCGGCGCGCCGCGGCGCCAATGCATTGGGCCCGGTACCCAGCTTTTGTT
CCCTTTAGTGAGGGTTAATTGCGCGCTTGGCGTAATCATGGTCATAGCTGTTTCCTGTGTGAAATTGTTA
TCCGCTCACAATTCCACACAACATACGAGCCGGAAGCATAAAGTGTAAAGCCTGGGGTGCCTAATGAGTG
AGCTAACTCACATTAATTGCGTTGCGCTCACTGCCCGCTTTCCAGTCGGGAAACCTGTCGTGCCAGCTGC
ATTAATGAATCGGCCAACGCGCGGGGAGAGGCGGTTTGCGTATTGGGCGCTCTTCCGCTTCCTCGCTCAC
TGACTCGCTGCGCTCGGTCGTTCGGCTGCGGCGAGCGGTATCAGCTCACTCAAAGGCGGTAATACGGTTA
TCCACAGAATCAGGGGATAACGCAGGAAAGAACATGTGAGCAAAAGGCCAGCAAAAGGCCAGGAACCGTA
AAAAGGCCGCGTTGCTGGCGTTTTTCCATAGGCTCCGCCCCCCTGACGAGCATCACAAAAATCGACGCTC
AAGTCAGAGGTGGCGAAACCCGACAGGACTATAAAGATACCAGGCGTTTCCCCCTGGAAGCTCCCTCGTG
CGCTCTCCTGTTCCGACCCTGCCGCTTACCGGATACCTGTCCGCCTTTCTCCCTTCGGGAAGCGTGGCGC
TTTCTCATAGCTCACGCTGTAGGTATCTCAGTTCGGTGTAGGTCGTTCGCTCCAAGCTGGGCTGTGTGCA
CGAACCCCCCGTTCAGCCCGACCGCTGCGCCTTATCCGGTAACTATCGTCTTGAGTCCAACCCGGTAAGA
CACGACTTATCGCCACTGGCAGCAGCCACTGGTAACAGGATTAGCAGAGCGAGGTATGTAGGCGGTGCTA
CAGAGTTCTTGAAGTGGTGGCCTAACTACGGCTACACTAGAAGGACAGTATTTGGTATCTGCGCTCTGCT
GAAGCCAGTTACCTTCGGAAAAAGAGTTGGTAGCTCTTGATCCGGCAAACAAACCACCGCTGGTAGCGGT
GGTTTTTTTGTTTGCAAGCAGCAGATTACGCGCAGAAAAAAAGGATCTCAAGAAGATCCTTTGATCTTTT
CTACGGGGTCTGACGCTCAGTGGAACGAAAACTCACGTTAAGGGATTTTGGTCATGAGATTATCAAAAAG
GATCTTCACCTAGATCCTTTTAAATTAAAAATGAAGTTTTAAATCAATCTAAAGTATATATGAGTAAACT
TGGTCTGACAGTTACCAATGCTTAATCAGTGAGGCACCTATCTCAGCGATCTGTCTATTTCGTTCATCCA
TAGTTGCCTGACTCCCCGTCGTGTAGATAACTACGATACGGGAGGGCTTACCATCTGGCCCCAGTGCTGC
AATGATACCGCGAGACCCACGCTCACCGGCTCCAGATTTATCAGCAATAAACCAGCCAGCCGGAAGGGCC
GAGCGCAGAAGTGGTCCTGCAACTTTATCCGCCTCCATCCAGTCTATTAATTGTTGCCGGGAAGCTAGAG
TAAGTAGTTCGCCAGTTAATAGTTTGCGCAACGTTGTTGCCATTGCTACAGGCATCGTGGTGTCACGCTC
GTCGTTTGGTATGGCTTCATTCAGCTCCGGTTCCCAACGATCAAGGCGAGTTACATGATCCCCCATGTTG
TGCAAAAAAGCGGTTAGCTCCTTCGGTCCTCCGATCGTTGTCAGAAGTAAGTTGGCCGCAGTGTTATCAC
TCATGGTTATGGCAGCACTGCATAATTCTCTTACTGTCATGCCATCCGTAAGATGCTTTTCTGTGACTGG
TGAGTACTCAACCAAGTCATTCTGAGAATAGTGTATGCGGCGACCGAGTTGCTCTTGCCCGGCGTCAATA
CGGGATAATACCGCGCCACATAGCAGAACTTTAAAAGTGCTCATCATTGGAAAACGTTCTTCGGGGCGAA
AACTCTCAAGGATCTTACCGCTGTTGAGATCCAGTTCGATGTAACCCACTCGTGCACCCAACTGATCTTC
AGCATCTTTTACTTTCACCAGCGTTTCTGGGTGAGCAAAAACAGGAAGGCAAAATGCCGCAAAAAAGGGA
ATAAGGGCGACACGGAAATGTTGAATACTCATACTCTTCCTTTTTCAATATTATTGAAGCATTTATCAGG
GTTATTGTCTCATGAGCGGATACATATTTGAATGTATTTAGAAAAATAAACAAATAGGGGTTCCGCGCAC
ATTTCCCCGAAAAGTGCCACCTAAATTGTAAGCGTTAATATTTTGTTAAAATTCGCGTTAAATTTTTGTT
AAATCAGCTCATTTTTTAACCAATAGGCCGAAATCGGCAAAATCCCTTATAAATCAAAAGAATAGACCGA
GATAGGGT
[37 nt withheld, positions 3509-3545]
AAAGAACGTGGACTCCAACGTCAAAGG
[49 nt withheld, positions 3573-3621]
T
[91 nt withheld, positions 3623-3713]
G
[124 nt withheld, positions 3715-3838]
CCCATTCGCCATTCAGGCTGCGCAACTGTTGGGAAGGGCGATCGGTGCGGGCCTCTTCGCTATTACGCCA
GGACCATAGCCAATTCAATATGGCGTATATGGACTCATGCCAATTCAATATGGTGGATCTGGACCTGTGC
CAATTCAATATGGCGTATATGGACTCGTGCCAATTCAATATGGTGGATCTGGACCCCAGCCAATTCAATA
TGGCGGACTTGGCACCATGCCAATTCAATATGGCGGACCTGGCACTGTGCCAACTGGGGAGGGGTCTACT
TGGCACGGTGCCAAGTTTGAGGAGGGGTCTTGGCCCTGTGCCAAGTCCGCCATATTGAATTGGCATGGTG
CCAATAATGGCGGCCATATTGGCTATATGCCAGGATCAATATATAGGCAATATCCAATATGGCCCTATGC
CAATATGGCTATTGGCCAGGTTCAATACTATGTATTGGCCCTATGCCATATAGTATTCCATATATGGGTT
TTCCTATTGACGTAGATAGCCCCTCCCAATGGGCGGTCCCATATACCATATATGGGGCTTCCTAATACCG
CCCATAGCCACTCCCCCATTGACGTCAATGGTCTCTATATATGGTCTTTCCTATTGACGTCATATGGGCG
GTCCTATTGACGTATATGGCGCCTCCCCCATTGACGTCAATTACGGTAAATGGCCCGCCTGGCTCAATGC
CCATTGACGTCAATAGGACCACCCACCATTGACGTCAATGGGATGGCTCATTGCCCATTCATATCCGTTC
TCACGCCCCCTATTGACGTCAATGACGGTAAATGGCCCACTTGGCAGTACATCAATATCTATTAATAGTA
ACTTGGCAAGTACATTACTATTGGAAGTACGCCAGGGTACATTGGCAGTACTCCCATTGACGTCAATGGC
GGTAAATGGCCCGCGATGGCTGCCAAGTACATCCCCATTGACGTCAATGGGGAGGGGCAATGACGCAAAT
GGGCGTTCCATTGACGTAAATGGGCGGTAGGCGTGCCTAATGGGAGGTCTATATAAGCAATGCTCGTTTA
GGGAACCGCCATTCTGCCTGGGGACGTCGGAGCAAGCTTGATTTAGGTGACACTATAGAATACAAGCTAC
TTGTTCTTTTTGCAGGATCCCATCGATTCG
Features (pLannotate 1.2.2; 15 found; start..end, strand, type, name):
     18..908     +  CDS            en (fragment): HMEN_DROME - Experimental evidence at protein level: Swiss-Prot protein existence level 1. This protein specifies the body segmentation pattern. It is required for the development of the central nervous system. Transcriptional regulator that represses activated promoters. Wg signaling operates by inactivating the SGG repression of EN autoactivation. From Drosophila melanogaster (Fruit fly).
    919..936     -  promoter       T7 promoter (fragment): promoter for bacteriophage T7 RNA polymerase
    941..1075    -  polyA_signal   SV40 poly(A) signal: SV40 polyadenylation signal
   1192..1210    -  promoter       T3 promoter: promoter for bacteriophage T3 RNA polymerase
   1255..1271    -  protein_bind   lac operator: The lac repressor binds to the lac operator to inhibit transcription in E. coli. This inhibition can be relieved by adding lactose or isopropyl-β-D-thiogalactopyranoside (IPTG). lac repressor encoded by lacI
   1279..1309    -  promoter       lac promoter: promoter for the E. coli lac operon
   1324..1345    -  protein_bind   CAP binding site: CAP binding activates transcription in the presence of cAMP. E. coli catabolite activator protein
   1358..1450    -  CDS            lacI (fragment): lac repressor; lacI; The lac repressor binds to the lac operator to inhibit transcription in E. coli. This inhibition can be relieved by adding lactose or isopropyl-β-D-thiogalactopyranoside (IPTG).
   1633..2221    -  rep_origin     ori: high-copy-number ColE1/pMB1/pBR322/pUC origin of replication
   2392..3252    -  CDS            AmpR: β-lactamase; bla; confers resistance to ampicillin, carbenicillin, and related antibiotics
   3253..3357    -  promoter       AmpR promoter: bla
   3410..3838    -  rep_origin     f1 ori (sequence partly withheld): f1 bacteriophage origin of replication; arrow indicates direction of (+) strand synthesis
   3843..3909    -  CDS            lacZα (fragment): LacZα fragment of β-galactosidase; lacZ fragment
   3910..4894    +  promoter       CMV IE94 promoter: enhancer/promoter region of simian cytomegalovirus major immediate early transcription unit IE94
   4929..4947    +  promoter       SP6 promoter: promoter for bacteriophage SP6 RNA polymerase
