[The description below was written by a language model from this plasmid's Addgene catalogue record and pLannotate feature annotations shown in this document.]
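Description:
p026 pCS2-EnR is a pCS2-based expression plasmid, listed for use in Xenopus, zebrafish, avian and mammalian systems, that carries the repressor domain of Drosophila melanogaster Engrailed. The insert, recorded as 882 bp and encoding amino acids 2–296 of Engrailed, corresponds to the annotated en fragment in the roughly 5 kb depositor sequence. The catalogue places it between a tentatively recorded XhoI site and an XbaI site, both retained. The plasmid is propagated in E. coli as a high-copy construct through a ColE1/pUC-type origin with ampicillin selection from the β-lactamase gene. An f1 origin and remnants of the lac region (lac promoter and operator, lacZα and lacI fragments) are carried over from the parental cloning vector.

The circular map places the simian cytomegalovirus IE94 enhancer/promoter and an SP6 promoter directly upstream of the Engrailed coding fragment, with an SV40 polyadenylation signal downstream. This arrangement allows two routes of expression. The CMV IE94 promoter drives transcription after DNA transfection or injection, and SP6 polymerase can be used to make sense mRNA in vitro, the usual approach for embryo microinjection. A partial T7 promoter and a T3 promoter lie in the opposite orientation beyond the insert and could support antisense transcription or sequencing.

Because the coding fragment begins at residue 2, the construct appears to be designed as a fusion module. A DNA-binding domain joined in frame to the Engrailed repressor domain yields a dominant transcriptional repressor, although the record does not state this purpose outright. The associated publication concerns GATA factor function in endoderm specification in Xenopus embryos.
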