Addgene plasmid #11028: p026 pCS2-EnR
Depositing lab: Ramesh Shivdasani. Depositing organization: Dana-Farber Cancer Institute. Publication: Action of the Caenorhabditis elegans GATA factor END-1 in Xenopus suggests that similar mechanisms initiate endoderm development in ecdysozoa and vertebrates. Shoichet SA, Malik TH, Rothman JH, Shivdasani RA. Proc Natl Acad Sci U S A. 2000 Apr 11. 97(8):4076-81. 10.1073/pnas.97.8.4076 PubMed 10760276.
Backbone
  Vector backbone: pCS2
  Backbone size w/o insert (bp): 4095
  Vector type: xenopus, mammalian, avian, and zebrafish
Growth in bacteria
  Bacterial resistance: Ampicillin, 100 μg/mL
  Growth temperature: 37°C
  Growth strain: DH5alpha
  Copy number: High Copy
Gene/Insert
  Gene/Insert name: engrailed (alt name: engrailed repressor domain)
  Species: D. melanogaster (fly)
  Insert size (bp): 882
  Mutation: Engrailed repressor domain (bases encoding amino acids 2-296 of Drosophila engrailed)
  Entrez Gene: en (a.k.a. Dmel_CG9015, 153867_at, Apa, CG9015, Dmel\CG9015, EN, En, EnR, Eng, Engr, Engrailed, Engrailed/Invected, Es, V, en1, spa2, spt)
  Cloning method: Restriction Enzyme; 5′ cloning site XhoI? (not destroyed); 3′ cloning site XbaI (not destroyed)
  Sequencing primers: 5′ SP6; 3′ T3 or M13 reverse
Terms and licenses: Academic/Nonprofit Terms; Industry Terms: Not Available to Industry
How to cite: p026 pCS2-EnR was a gift from Ramesh Shivdasani (Addgene plasmid # 11028 ; http://n2t.net/addgene:11028 ; RRID:Addgene_11028)
