>Addgene plasmid #11028 | p026 pCS2-EnR | addgene partial sequence | sequence record 17998 | 11028 with SP6
CGATTCGAATTAGATCTAGGCCTCTCGAGGCCCTGGAGGATCGCTGCAGCCCACAGTCAGCGCCCAGCCC
CATTACCCTACAAATGCAGCATCTTCACCACCAGCAACAGCAGCAGCAGCAACAGCAGCAGCAAATGCAG
CACCTCCACCAGCTGCAGCAACTGCAGCAGTTGCACCAACAGCAACTGGCCGCCGGTGTCTTCCACCATC
CGGCAATGGCCTTCGATGCCGCTGCAGCCGCCGCTGCTGCAGCTGCTGCTGCGGCCGCCCACGCTCATGC
TGCTGCACTGCAGCAGCGCCTCAGTGGCAGTGGATCGCCCGCATCCTGCTCCACGCCCGCCTCGTCCACG
CCGCTGACCATCAAGGAGGAGGAAAGCGACTCCGTGATCGGTGACATGAGTTTCCACAATCAGACGCACA
CCACCAACGAGGAGGAGGAGGCGGAGGAGGATGACGACATTGATGTGGATGTGGATGATACGTCGGCGGG
CGGACGCCTGCCACCACCCGCCCACCAGCAGCAGTCGACGGCCAAGCCCTCGCTGGCCTTTTCCATCTCC
AACATCCTGAGCGATCGTTTCGGAGATGTCCAGAAGCCTGGCAAGTCGATTGAGAACCAGGCCAGCATAT
TCCGCCCCTTCGAGGCGAATCGCTCCCAGACTGCCACGCCCTCCGCCTTTACAAGAGTGGATCTGCTGGA
GTTTAG
